>Addgene plasmid #158585 | p416-TEF-membrane localization signal-tagBFP-wrmScarlet11-TEF terminator | addgene full sequence | sequence record 309649 | Addgene NGS Result
ATGGGTTTTATATCATCTATCCTATGTTGCAGCTCTGAAACTACGCAGAGTAACTCCAACTCAGCGTATA
GGCAACAGCAATCCACTAGTATGAGCGAGCTGATTAAGGAGAACATGCACATGAAGCTGTACATGGAGGG
CACCGTGGACAACCATCACTTCAAGTGCACATCCGAGGGCGAAGGCAAGCCCTACGAGGGCACCCAGACC
ATGAGAATCAAGGTGGTCGAGGGCGGCCCTCTCCCCTTCGCCTTCGACATCCTGGCTACTAGCTTCCTCT
ACGGCAGCAAGACCTTCATCAACCACACCCAGGGCATCCCCGACTTCTTCAAGCAGTCCTTCCCTGAGGG
CTTCACATGGGAGAGAGTCACCACATACGAAGACGGGGGCGTGCTGACCGCTACCCAGGACACCAGCCTC
CAGGACGGCTGCCTCATCTACAACGTCAAGATCAGAGGGGTGAACTTCACATCCAACGGCCCTGTGATGC
AGAAGAAAACACTCGGCTGGGAGGCCTTCACCGAGACGCTGTACCCCGCTGACGGCGGCCTGGAAGGCAG
AAACGACATGGCCCTGAAGCTCGTGGGCGGGAGCCATCTGATCGCAAACATCAAGACCACATATAGATCC
AAGAAACCCGCTAAGAACCTCAAGATGCCTGGCGTCTACTATGTGGACTACAGACTGGAAAGAATCAAGG
AGGCCAACAACGAGACCTACGTCGAGCAGCACGAGGTGGCAGTGGCCAGATACTGCGACCTCCCTAGCAA
ACTGGGGCACAAGCTTAATGGCGGGGGGTCTTATACCGTTGTCGAGCAATATGAAAAGTCAGTGGCGAGG
CACTGTACAGGGGGATAAGACGAGCTATATAAGTAACTCGAGACTGACAATAAAAAGATTCTTGTTTTCA
AGAACTTGTCATTTGTATAGTTTTTTTATATTGTAGTTGTTCTATTTTAATCAAATGTTAGCGTGATTTA
TATTTTTTTTCGCCTCGACATCATCTGCCCAGATGCGAAGTTAAGTGCGCAGAAAGTAATATCATGCGTC
AATCGTATGTGAATGCTGGTCGCTATACTGGGTACCCAATTCGCCCTATAGTGAGTCGTATTACGCGCGC
TCACTGGCCGTCGTTTTACAACGTCGTGACTGGGAAAACCCTGGCGTTACCCAACTTAATCGCCTTGCAG
CACATCCCCCTTTCGCCAGCTGGCGTAATAGCGAAGAGGCCCGCACCGATCGCCCTTCCCAACAGTTGCG
CAGCCTGAATGGCGAATGG
[124 nt withheld, positions 1280-1403]
C
[91 nt withheld, positions 1405-1495]
A
[49 nt withheld, positions 1497-1545]
CCTTTGACGTTGGAGTCCACGTTCTTT
[37 nt withheld, positions 1573-1609]
ACCCTATCTCGGTCTATTCTTTTGATTTATAAGGGATTTTGCCGATTTCGGCCTATTGGTTAAAAAATGA
GCTGATTTAACAAAAATTTAACGCGAATTTTAACAAAATATTAACGCTTACAATTTCCTGATGCGGTATT
TTCTCCTTACGCATCTGTGCGGTATTTCACACCGCATAGGGTAATAACTGATATAATTAAATTGAAGCTC
TAATTTGTGAGTTTAGTATACATGCATTTACTTATAATACAGTTTTTTAGTTTTGCTGGCCGCATCTTCT
CAAATATGCTTCCCAGCCTGCTTTTCTGTAACGTTCACCCTCTACCTTAGCATCCCTTCCCTTTGCAAAT
AGTCCTCTTCCAACAATAATAATGTCAGATCCTGTAGAGACCACATCATCCACGGTTCTATACTGTTGAC
CCAATGCGTCTCCCTTGTCATCTAAACCCACACCGGGTGTCATAATCAACCAATCGTAACCTTCATCTCT
TCCACCCATGTCTCTTTGAGCAATAAAGCCGATAACAAAATCTTTGTCGCTCTTCGCAATGTCAACAGTA
CCCTTAGTATATTCTCCAGTAGATAGGGAGCCCTTGCATGACAATTCTGCTAACATCAAAAGGCCTCTAG
GTTCCTTTGTTACTTCTTCTGCCGCCTGCTTCAAACCGCTAACAATACCTGGGCCCACCACACCGTGTGC
ATTCGTAATGTCTGCCCATTCTGCTATTCTGTATACACCCGCAGAGTACTGCAATTTGACTGTATTACCA
ATGTCAGCAAATTTTCTGTCTTCGAAGAGTAAAAAATTGTACTTGGCGGATAATGCCTTTAGCGGCTTAA
CTGTGCCCTCCATGGAAAAATCAGTCAAGATATCCACATGTGTTTTTAGTAAACAAATTTTGGGACCTAA
TGCTTCAACTAACTCCAGTAATTCCTTGGTGGTACGAACATCCAATGAAGCACACAAGTTTGTTTGCTTT
TCGTGCATGATATTAAATAGCTTGGCAGCAACAGGACTAGGATGAGTAGCAGCACGTTCCTTATATGTAG
CTTTCGACATGATTTATCTTCGTTTCCTGCAGGTTTTTGTTCTGTGCAGTTGGGTTAAGAATACTGGGCA
ATTTCATGTTTCTTCAACACTACATATGCGTATATATACCAATCTAAGTCTGTGCTCCTTCCTTCGTTCT
TCCTTCTGTTCGGAGATTACCGAATCAAAAAAATTTCAAGGAAACCGAAATCAAAAAAAAGAATAAAAAA
AAAATGATGAATTGAAAAGGTGGTATGGTGCACTCTCAGTACAATCTGCTCTGATGCCGCATAGTTAAGC
CAGCCCCGACACCCGCCAACACCCGCTGACGCGCCCTGACGGGCTTGTCTGCTCCCGGCATCCGCTTACA
GACAAGCTGTGACCGTCTCCGGGAGCTGCATGTGTCAGAGGTTTTCACCGTCATCACCGAAACGCGCGAG
ACGAAAGGGCCTCGTGATACGCCTATTTTTATAGGTTAATGTCATGATAATAATGGTTTCTTAGACGGAT
CGCTTGCCTGTAACTTACACGCGCCTCGTATCTTTTAATGATGGAATAATTTGGGAATTTACTCTGTGTT
TATTTATTTTTATGTTTTGTATTTGGATTTTAGAAAGTAAATAAAGAAGGTAGAAGAGTTACGGAATGAA
GAAAAAAAAATAAACAAAGGTTTAAAAAATTTCAACAAAAAGCGTACTTTACATATATATTTATTAGACA
AGAAAAGCAGATTAAATAGATATACATTCGATTAACGATAAGTAAAATGTAAAATCACAGGATTTTCGTG
TGTGGTCTTCTACACAGACAAGATGAAACAATTCGGCATTAATACCTGAGAGCAGGAAGAGCAAGATAAA
AGGTAGTATTTGTTGGCGATCCCCCTAGAGTCTTTTACATCTTCGGAAAACAAAAACTATTTTTTCTTTA
ATTTCTTTTTTTACTTTCTATTTTTAATTTATATATTTATATTAAAAAATTTAAATTATAATTATTTTTA
TAGCACGTGATGAAAAGGACCCAGGTGGCACTTTTCGGGGAAATGTGCGCGGAACCCCTATTTGTTTATT
TTTCTAAATACATTCAAATATGTATCCGCTCATGAGACAATAACCCTGATAAATGCTTCAATAATATTGA
AAAAGGAAGAGTATGAGTATTCAACATTTCCGTGTCGCCCTTATTCCCTTTTTTGCGGCATTTTGCCTTC
CTGTTTTTGCTCACCCAGAAACGCTGGTGAAAGTAAAAGATGCTGAAGATCAGTTGGGTGCACGAGTGGG
TTACATCGAACTGGATCTCAACAGCGGTAAGATCCTTGAGAGTTTTCGCCCCGAAGAACGTTTTCCAATG
ATGAGCACTTTTAAAGTTCTGCTATGTGGCGCGGTATTATCCCGTATTGACGCCGGGCAAGAGCAACTCG
GTCGCCGCATACACTATTCTCAGAATGACTTGGTTGAGTACTCACCAGTCACAGAAAAGCATCTTACGGA
TGGCATGACAGTAAGAGAATTATGCAGTGCTGCCATAACCATGAGTGATAACACTGCGGCCAACTTACTT
CTGACAACGATCGGAGGACCGAAGGAGCTAACCGCTTTTTTGCACAACATGGGGGATCATGTAACTCGCC
TTGATCGTTGGGAACCGGAGCTGAATGAAGCCATACCAAACGACGAGCGTGACACCACGATGCCTGTAGC
AATGGCAACAACGTTGCGCAAACTATTAACTGGCGAACTACTTACTCTAGCTTCCCGGCAACAATTAATA
GACTGGATGGAGGCGGATAAAGTTGCAGGACCACTTCTGCGCTCGGCCCTTCCGGCTGGCTGGTTTATTG
CTGATAAATCTGGAGCCGGTGAGCGTGGGTCTCGCGGTATCATTGCAGCACTGGGGCCAGATGGTAAGCC
CTCCCGTATCGTAGTTATCTACACGACGGGGAGTCAGGCAACTATGGATGAACGAAATAGACAGATCGCT
GAGATAGGTGCCTCACTGATTAAGCATTGGTAACTGTCAGACCAAGTTTACTCATATATACTTTAGATTG
ATTTAAAACTTCATTTTTAATTTAAAAGGATCTAGGTGAAGATCCTTTTTGATAATCTCATGACCAAAAT
CCCTTAACGTGAGTTTTCGTTCCACTGAGCGTCAGACCCCGTAGAAAAGATCAAAGGATCTTCTTGAGAT
CCTTTTTTTCTGCGCGTAATCTGCTGCTTGCAAACAAAAAAACCACCGCTACCAGCGGTGGTTTGTTTGC
CGGATCAAGAGCTACCAACTCTTTTTCCGAAGGTAACTGGCTTCAGCAGAGCGCAGATACCAAATACTGT
TCTTCTAGTGTAGCCGTAGTTAGGCCACCACTTCAAGAACTCTGTAGCACCGCCTACATACCTCGCTCTG
CTAATCCTGTTACCAGTGGCTGCTGCCAGTGGCGATAAGTCGTGTCTTACCGGGTTGGACTCAAGACGAT
AGTTACCGGATAAGGCGCAGCGGTCGGGCTGAACGGGGGGTTCGTGCACACAGCCCAGCTTGGAGCGAAC
GACCTACACCGAACTGAGATACCTACAGCGTGAGCTATGAGAAAGCGCCACGCTTCCCGAAGGGAGAAAG
GCGGACAGGTATCCGGTAAGCGGCAGGGTCGGAACAGGAGAGCGCACGAGGGAGCTTCCAGGGGGAAACG
CCTGGTATCTTTATAGTCCTGTCGGGTTTCGCCACCTCTGACTTGAGCGTCGATTTTTGTGATGCTCGTC
AGGGGGGCGGAGCCTATGGAAAAACGCCAGCAACGCGGCCTTTTTACGGTTCCTGGCCTTTTGCTGGCCT
TTTGCTCACATGTTCTTTCCTGCGTTATCCCCTGATTCTGTGGATAACCGTATTACCGCCTTTGAGTGAG
CTGATACCGCTCGCCGCAGCCGAACGACCGAGCGCAGCGAGTCAGTGAGCGAGGAAGCGGAAGAGCGCCC
AATACGCAAACCGCCTCTCCCCGCGCGTTGGCCGATTCATTAATGCAGCTGGCACGACAGGTTTCCCGAC
TGGAAAGCGGGCAGTGAGCGCAACGCAATTAATGTGAGTTAGCTCACTCATTAGGCACCCCAGGCTTTAC
ACTTTATGCTTCCGGCTCGTATGTTGTGTGGAATTGTGAGCGGATAACAATTTCACACAGGAAACAGCTA
TGACCATGATTACGCCAAGCGCGCAATTAACCCTCACTAAAGGGAACAAAAGCTGGAGCTCGACATGGAG
GCCCAGAATACCCTCCTTGACAGTCTTGACGTGCGCAGCTCAGGGGCATGATGTGACTGTCGCCCGTACA
TTTAGCCCATACATCCCCATGTATAATCATTTGCATCCATACATTTTGATGGCCGCACGGCGCGAAGCAA
AAATTACGGCTCCTCGCTGCAGACCTGCGAGCAGGGAAACGCTCCCCTCACAGACGCGTTGAATTGTCCC
CACGCCGCGCCCCTGTAGAGAAATATAAAAGGTTAGGATTTGCCACTGAGGTTCTTCTTTCATATACTTC
CTTTTAAAATCTTGCTAGGATACAGTTCTCACATCACATCCGAACATAAACAACC
Features (pLannotate 1.2.2; 21 found; start..end, strand, type, name):
      1..93      +  CDS            PSR1 (fragment): PSR1_YEAST - Experimental evidence at protein level: Swiss-Prot protein existence level 1. Has phosphatase activity in vitro. Involved in the response to sodium and lithium ion stress (but not to potassium or sorbitol stress) by inducing transcription of the sodium pump ENA1/PMR2. Acts through a calcineurin-independent pathway and is functionally redundant with PSR2. Also involved in the general stress response; acts together with WHI2 to activate stress response element (STRE)-mediated gene expression, possibly through dephosphorylation of MSN2. From Saccharomyces cerevisiae (strain ATCC 2045
     91..789     +  CDS            TagBFP: TagBFP is a basic (constitutively fluorescent) blue fluorescent protein published in 2008, derived from Entacmaea quadricolor. It is reported to be a very rapidly-maturing monomer with very low acid sensitivity.
    883..1080    +  terminator     TEF terminator: Ashbya gossypii TEF terminator
   1095..1113    -  promoter       T7 promoter: promoter for bacteriophage T7 RNA polymerase
   1121..1276    +  CDS            lacZα (fragment): LacZα fragment of β-galactosidase; lacZ fragment
   1280..1708    +  rep_origin     f1 ori (sequence partly withheld): f1 bacteriophage origin of replication; arrow indicates direction of (+) strand synthesis
   1736..1787    -  misc_feature   bom (fragment): basis of mobility region from pBR322
   1866..2669    -  CDS            URA3: orotidine-5'-phosphate decarboxylase, required for uracil biosynthesis; S. cerevisiae URA3; yeast auxotrophic marker, counterselectable with 5-fluoroorotic acid (5-FOA)
   2670..2885    -  promoter       URA3 promoter: S. cerevisiae URA3
   2893..2942    -  misc_feature   bom (fragment): basis of mobility region from pBR322
   3044..3079    -  CDS            rop (fragment): Rop protein, which maintains plasmids at low copy number; rop
   3147..3650    -  misc_feature   CEN/ARS: S. cerevisiae CEN6 centromere fused to an autonomously replicating sequence
   3687..3791    +  promoter       AmpR promoter: bla
   3792..4652    +  CDS            AmpR: β-lactamase; bla; confers resistance to ampicillin, carbenicillin, and related antibiotics
   4823..5411    +  rep_origin     ori: high-copy-number ColE1/pMB1/pBR322/pUC origin of replication
   5594..5686    +  CDS            lacI (fragment): lac repressor; lacI; The lac repressor binds to the lac operator to inhibit transcription in E. coli. This inhibition can be relieved by adding lactose or isopropyl-β-D-thiogalactopyranoside (IPTG).
   5699..5720    +  protein_bind   CAP binding site: CAP binding activates transcription in the presence of cAMP. E. coli catabolite activator protein
   5735..5765    +  promoter       lac promoter: promoter for the E. coli lac operon
   5773..5789    +  protein_bind   lac operator: The lac repressor binds to the lac operator to inhibit transcription in E. coli. This inhibition can be relieved by adding lactose or isopropyl-β-D-thiogalactopyranoside (IPTG). lac repressor encoded by lacI
   5834..5852    +  promoter       T3 promoter: promoter for bacteriophage T3 RNA polymerase
   5871..6214    +  promoter       TEF promoter: Ashbya gossypii TEF promoter
