[The description below was written by a language model from this plasmid's Addgene catalogue record and pLannotate feature annotations shown in this document.]
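Description:
p416-TEF-membrane localization signal-tagBFP-wrmScarlet11-TEF terminator is a yeast expression shuttle plasmid of about 6.2 kb built on the p416 backbone. In Saccharomyces cerevisiae it is maintained through a CEN6/ARS element, which gives stable centromeric, low-copy inheritance. Selection is by the URA3 auxotrophic marker under its own promoter, which can also be counterselected with 5-FOA. In E. coli it replicates from a high-copy ColE1/pUC-type origin and is selected with ampicillin via the β-lactamase gene. The backbone also carries an f1 origin, lacZα and lac regulatory remnants, and flanking T3 and T7 promoters, all typical of the pRS/pBluescript-derived cloning region.

The payload is an 876 bp synthetic open reading frame inserted by Gibson assembly between a TEF promoter and a TEF terminator, both annotated as the Ashbya gossypii versions, which should give constitutive expression in yeast. The coding sequence begins with a short N-terminal fragment of the yeast phosphatase Psr1, which evidently corresponds to the membrane localization signal named in the record. This is followed in frame by the monomeric blue fluorescent protein TagBFP. The record also describes a GGGS linker and a C-terminal wrmScarlet11 fusion. Neither is annotated in the feature table, but they presumably occupy the unannotated stretch between the end of TagBFP and the terminator.

wrmScarlet11 is the small fragment of a split red fluorescent protein system and fluoresces only when complemented by the larger wrmScarlet1-10 fragment. The construct therefore provides a membrane-targeted, blue-marked substrate for testing split-wrmScarlet complementation in yeast, with the TagBFP signal reporting expression level and localization independently of the red signal. The associated work developed split-wrmScarlet and split-sfGFP tools for labeling endogenous proteins in C. elegans.
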