Addgene plasmid #158585: p416-TEF-membrane localization signal-tagBFP-wrmScarlet11-TEF terminator
Purpose: Expresses membrane localized tagBFP with wrmScarlet11 C-terminal fusion in S. cerevisiae
Depositing lab: Cynthia Kenyon. Depositing organization: Calico Life Sciences LLC. Publication: Split-wrmScarlet and split-sfGFP: tools for faster, easier fluorescent labeling of endogenous proteins in Caenorhabditis elegans. Goudeau J, Sharp CS, Paw J, Savy L, Leonetti MD, York AG, Updike DL, Kenyon C, Ingaramo M. Genetics. 2021 Apr 15;217(4). pii: 6126424. doi: 10.1093/genetics/iyab014. PubMed 33693628.
Backbone
  Vector backbone: p416
  Backbone size w/o insert (bp): 5350
  Total vector size (bp): 6226
  Vector type: Yeast Expression
  Selectable markers: URA3
Growth in bacteria
  Bacterial resistance: Ampicillin, 100 μg/mL
  Growth temperature: 37°C
  Growth strain: DH5alpha
  Copy number: High Copy
Gene/Insert
  Gene/Insert name: membrane localization signal-tagBFP-wrmScarlet11
  Species: S. cerevisiae (budding yeast)
  Insert size (bp): 876
  Mutation: GGGS linker
  Promoter: TEF
  Tag / fusion protein: tagBFP (N terminal on insert)
  Cloning method: Gibson Cloning
  Sequencing primers: 5′ ccactgaggttcttctttcatatac; 3′ gaacaactacaatataaaaaaactatacaaatg
Resource information
  A portion of this plasmid was derived from a plasmid made by: gene synthesis
Terms and licenses: Academic/Nonprofit Terms; Industry Terms: Not Available to Industry
How to cite: p416-TEF-membrane localization signal-tagBFP-wrmScarlet11-TEF terminator was a gift from Cynthia Kenyon (Addgene plasmid # 158585 ; http://n2t.net/addgene:158585 ; RRID:Addgene_158585)
